Addgene plasmid #163622: pDEST-eGFP-C1-VPS35
Purpose: human VPS35 cDNA C-terminally tagged with eGFP
Depositing lab: Josef Kittler. Depositing organization: University College London. Publication: SNX27-Mediated Recycling of Neuroligin-2 Regulates Inhibitory Signaling. Halff EF, Szulc BR, Lesept F, Kittler JT. Cell Rep. 2019 Nov 26;29(9):2599-2607.e6. doi: 10.1016/j.celrep.2019.10.096. PubMed 31775031.
Backbone
  Vector backbone: pDEST-eGFP-C1
  Vector type: Mammalian Expression
Growth in bacteria
  Bacterial resistance: Kanamycin, 50 μg/mL
  Growth temperature: 37°C
  Growth strain: DH5alpha
  Copy number: High Copy
Gene/Insert
  Gene/Insert name: human VPS35
  Species: H. sapiens (human)
  Entrez Gene: VPS35 (a.k.a. MEM3, PARK17)
  Tag / fusion protein: GFP (C terminal on insert)
  Cloning method: Restriction Enzyme; 5′ cloning site Unknown (unknown if destroyed)
Terms and licenses: Academic/Nonprofit Terms; Industry Terms: Not Available to Industry
How to cite: pDEST-eGFP-C1-VPS35 was a gift from Josef Kittler (Addgene plasmid # 163622 ; http://n2t.net/addgene:163622 ; RRID:Addgene_163622)
