[The description below was written by a language model from this plasmid's Addgene catalogue record and pLannotate feature annotations shown in this document.]
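Description:
pDEST-eGFP-C1-VPS35 is a mammalian expression plasmid of about 7.1 kb that encodes human VPS35 (also known as MEM3 or PARK17), a core subunit of the retromer cargo-selective complex, fused to EGFP. It is built on the pDEST-eGFP-C1 backbone, a Gateway-adapted derivative of the EGFP reporter vector family. In bacteria it replicates from a high-copy ColE1/pUC-type origin and is selected with kanamycin. An f1 origin is also present.

Expression is driven by the human cytomegalovirus immediate early enhancer and promoter. The VPS35 coding sequence lies directly downstream, flanked by attB1 and attB2 site fragments. These suggest the insert entered by Gateway recombination, although the catalogue entry lists restriction enzyme cloning with unknown sites. The mammalian codon-optimised EGFP coding sequence follows attB2, so the tag sits at the C terminus of VPS35. This agrees with the stated purpose, even though the "C1" in the backbone name conventionally denotes an N-terminal GFP arrangement. The transcript is terminated by the SV40 polyadenylation signal; the short SV40 large T antigen fragment annotated just upstream of it is probably residual vector sequence.

A second cassette places the Tn5 NeoR/KanR aminoglycoside phosphotransferase gene under tandem bacterial (bla) and SV40 early promoters, with an HSV TK polyadenylation signal. It gives kanamycin resistance in E. coli and can support G418 selection in mammalian cells. The small ble and bGH poly(A) fragments appear to be backbone remnants.

The construct suits transient or stable expression of fluorescently labelled VPS35, for example to visualise retromer localisation and endosomal trafficking. The associated study examined SNX27-mediated recycling of neuroligin-2 and its effect on inhibitory signalling.
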