Features (pLannotate 1.2.2; 16 found; start..end, strand, type, name):
     85..388     +  enhancer       CMV enhancer: human cytomegalovirus immediate early enhancer
    389..592     +  promoter       CMV promoter: human cytomegalovirus (CMV) immediate early promoter
    627..644     +  protein_bind   attB1 (fragment): mutant version of attB; core recombination site for the Gateway® BP reaction BP Clonase™
    650..3037    +  CDS            VPS35 (sequence withheld): VPS35_HUMAN - Also known as MEM3. Experimental evidence at protein level: Swiss-Prot protein existence level 1. (Microbial infection) The heterotrimeric retromer cargo- selective complex (CSC) mediates the exit of human papillomavirus from the early endosome and the delivery to the Golgi apparatus. From Homo sapiens (Human).
   3045..3062    -  protein_bind   attB2 (fragment): mutant version of attB; core recombination site for the Gateway® BP reaction BP Clonase™
   3089..3808    +  CDS            EGFP: the original enhanced GFP (Yang et al., 1996) mammalian codon-optimized
   3825..3908    +  CDS            large T antigen (fragment): large T antigen from SV40 (simian virus 40)
   3931..4052    +  polyA_signal   SV40 poly(A) signal: SV40 polyadenylation signal
   4086..4514    -  rep_origin     f1 ori (sequence partly withheld): f1 bacteriophage origin of replication; arrow indicates direction of (+) strand synthesis
   4541..4645    +  promoter       AmpR promoter: bla
   4647..5004    +  promoter       SV40 promoter: SV40 enhancer and early promoter
   5039..5833    +  CDS            NeoR/KanR: aminoglycoside phosphotransferase from Tn5; aph(3')-II (or nptII); confers resistance to neomycin, kanamycin, and G418 (Geneticin®)
   5854..6006    +  CDS            ble (fragment): BLE_KLEPN - Experimental evidence at protein level: Swiss-Prot protein existence level 1. Binding protein with a strong affinity to the bleomycin family of antibiotics. Binds to CL990; an antimitotic-antibiotic compound. From Klebsiella pneumoniae.
   6065..6112    +  polyA_signal   HSV TK poly(A) signal: herpes simplex virus thymidine kinase polyadenylation signal (Cole and Stacy, 1985)
   6203..6219    -  polyA_signal   bGH poly(A) signal (fragment): bovine growth hormone polyadenylation signal
   6441..7029    +  rep_origin     ori: high-copy-number ColE1/pMB1/pBR322/pUC origin of replication
>Addgene plasmid #163622 | pDEST-eGFP-C1-VPS35 | addgene full sequence | sequence record 321952 | Addgene NGS Result
GATAACCGTATTACCGCCATGCATTAGTTATTAATAGTAATCAATTACGGGGTCATTAGTTCATAGCCCA
TATATGGAGTTCCGCGTTACATAACTTACGGTAAATGGCCCGCCTGGCTGACCGCCCAACGACCCCCGCC
CATTGACGTCAATAATGACGTATGTTCCCATAGTAACGCCAATAGGGACTTTCCATTGACGTCAATGGGT
GGAGTATTTACGGTAAACTGCCCACTTGGCAGTACATCAAGTGTATCATATGCCAAGTACGCCCCCTATT
GACGTCAATGACGGTAAATGGCCCGCCTGGCATTATGCCCAGTACATGACCTTATGGGACTTTCCTACTT
GGCAGTACATCTACGTATTAGTCATCGCTATTACCATGGTGATGCGGTTTTGGCAGTACATCAATGGGCG
TGGATAGCGGTTTGACTCACGGGGATTTCCAAGTCTCCACCCCATTGACGTCAATGGGAGTTTGTTTTGG
CACCAAAATCAACGGGACTTTCCAAAATGTCGTAACAACTCCGCCCCATTGACGCAAATGGGCGGTAGGC
GTGTACGGTGGGAGGTCTATATAAGCAGAGCTGGTTTAGTGAACCGTCAGATCCGCTAGCATCAAACAAG
TTTGTACAAAAAAGTTGGC
[2388 nt withheld, positions 650-3037]
TACTCAACTTTCTTGTACAAAGTGGTTCGATGGGATCCACCGGTCGCCACCATGGTGAGCAAGGGCGAGG
AGCTGTTCACCGGGGTGGTGCCCATCCTGGTCGAGCTGGACGGCGACGTAAACGGCCACAAGTTCAGCGT
GTCCGGCGAGGGCGAGGGCGATGCCACCTACGGCAAGCTGACCCTGAAGTTCATCTGCACCACCGGCAAG
CTGCCCGTGCCCTGGCCCACCCTCGTGACCACCCTGACCTACGGCGTGCAGTGCTTCAGCCGCTACCCCG
ACCACATGAAGCAGCACGACTTCTTCAAGTCCGCCATGCCCGAAGGCTACGTCCAGGAGCGCACCATCTT
CTTCAAGGACGACGGCAACTACAAGACCCGCGCCGAGGTGAAGTTCGAGGGCGACACCCTGGTGAACCGC
ATCGAGCTGAAGGGCATCGACTTCAAGGAGGACGGCAACATCCTGGGGCACAAGCTGGAGTACAACTACA
ACAGCCACAACGTCTATATCATGGCCGACAAGCAGAAGAACGGCATCAAGGTGAACTTCAAGATCCGCCA
CAACATCGAGGACGGCAGCGTGCAGCTCGCCGACCACTACCAGCAGAACACCCCCATCGGCGACGGCCCC
GTGCTGCTGCCCGACAACCACTACCTGAGCACCCAGTCCGCCCTGAGCAAAGACCCCAACGAGAAGCGCG
ATCACATGGTCCTGCTGGAGTTCGTGACCGCCGCCGGGATCACTCTCGGCATGGACGAGCTGTACAAGTA
AAGCGGCCGCGACTCTAGATCATAATCAGCCATACCACATTTGTAGAGGTTTTACTTGCTTTAAAAAACC
TCCCACACCTCCCCCTGAACCTGAAACATAAAATGAATGCAATTGTTGTTGTTAACTTGTTTATTGCAGC
TTATAATGGTTACAAATAAAGCAATAGCATCACAAATTTCACAAATAAAGCATTTTTTTCACTGCATTCT
AGTTGTGGTTTGTCCAAACTCATCAATGTATCTTAAGGCGTAAATTGTAAGCGTTAATATTTTGTTAAAA
TTCGCGTTAAATTTTTGTTAAATCAGCTCATTTTTTAACCAATAGGCCGAAATCGGCAAAATCCCTTATA
AATCAAAAGAATAGACCGAGATAGGGT
[37 nt withheld, positions 4185-4221]
AAAGAACGTGGACTCCAACGTCAAAGG
[49 nt withheld, positions 4249-4297]
T
[91 nt withheld, positions 4299-4389]
G
[124 nt withheld, positions 4391-4514]
CAGGTGGCACTTTTCGGGGAAATGTGCGCGGAACCCCTATTTGTTTATTTTTCTAAATACATTCAAATAT
GTATCCGCTCATGAGACAATAACCCTGATAAATGCTTCAATAATATTGAAAAAGGAAGAGTCCTGAGGCG
GAAAGAACCAGCTGTGGAATGTGTGTCAGTTAGGGTGTGGAAAGTCCCCAGGCTCCCCAGCAGGCAGAAG
TATGCAAAGCATGCATCTCAATTAGTCAGCAACCAGGTGTGGAAAGTCCCCAGGCTCCCCAGCAGGCAGA
AGTATGCAAAGCATGCATCTCAATTAGTCAGCAACCATAGTCCCGCCCCTAACTCCGCCCATCCCGCCCC
TAACTCCGCCCAGTTCCGCCCATTCTCCGCCCCATGGCTGACTAATTTTTTTTATTTATGCAGAGGCCGA
GGCCGCCTCGGCCTCTGAGCTATTCCAGAAGTAGTGAGGAGGCTTTTTTGGAGGCCTAGGCTTTTGCAAA
GATCGATCAAGAGACAGGATGAGGATCGTTTCGCATGATTGAACAAGATGGATTGCACGCAGGTTCTCCG
GCCGCTTGGGTGGAGAGGCTATTCGGCTATGACTGGGCACAACAGACAATCGGCTGCTCTGATGCCGCCG
TGTTCCGGCTGTCAGCGCAGGGGCGCCCGGTTCTTTTTGTCAAGACCGACCTGTCCGGTGCCCTGAATGA
ACTGCAAGACGAGGCAGCGCGGCTATCGTGGCTGGCCACGACGGGCGTTCCTTGCGCAGCTGTGCTCGAC
GTTGTCACTGAAGCGGGAAGGGACTGGCTGCTATTGGGCGAAGTGCCGGGGCAGGATCTCCTGTCATCTC
ACCTTGCTCCTGCCGAGAAAGTATCCATCATGGCTGATGCAATGCGGCGGCTGCATACGCTTGATCCGGC
TACCTGCCCATTCGACCACCAAGCGAAACATCGCATCGAGCGAGCACGTACTCGGATGGAAGCCGGTCTT
GTCGATCAGGATGATCTGGACGAAGAGCATCAGGGGCTCGCGCCAGCCGAACTGTTCGCCAGGCTCAAGG
CGAGCATGCCCGACGGCGAGGATCTCGTCGTGACCCATGGCGATGCCTGCTTGCCGAATATCATGGTGGA
AAATGGCCGCTTTTCTGGATTCATCGACTGTGGCCGGCTGGGTGTGGCGGACCGCTATCAGGACATAGCG
TTGGCTACCCGTGATATTGCTGAAGAGCTTGGCGGCGAATGGGCTGACCGCTTCCTCGTGCTTTACGGTA
TCGCCGCTCCCGATTCGCAGCGCATCGCCTTCTATCGCCTTCTTGACGAGTTCTTCTGAGCGGGACTCTG
GGGTTCGAAATGACCGACCAAGCGACGCCCAACCTGCCATCACGAGATTTCGATTCCACCGCCGCCTTCT
ATGAAAGGTTGGGCTTCGGAATCGTTTTCCGGGACGCCGGCTGGATGATCCTCCAGCGCGGGGATCTCAT
GCTGGAGTTCTTCGCCCACCCTAGGGGGAGGCTAACTGAAACACGGAAGGAGACAATACCGGAAGGAACC
CGCGCTATGACGGCAATAAAAAGACAGAATAAAACGCACGGTGTTGGGTCGTTTGTTCATAAACGCGGGG
TTCGGTCCCAGGGCTGGCACTCTGTCGATACCCCACCGAGACCCCATTGGGGCCAATACGCCCGCGTTTC
TTCCTTTTCCCCACCCCACCCCCCAAGTTCGGGTGAAGGCCCAGGGCTCGCAGCCAACGTCGGGGCGGCA
GGCCCTGCCATAGCCTCAGGTTACTCATATATACTTTAGATTGATTTAAAACTTCATTTTTAATTTAAAA
GGATCTAGGTGAAGATCCTTTTTGATAATCTCATGACCAAAATCCCTTAACGTGAGTTTTCGTTCCACTG
AGCGTCAGACCCCGTAGAAAAGATCAAAGGATCTTCTTGAGATCCTTTTTTTCTGCGCGTAATCTGCTGC
TTGCAAACAAAAAAACCACCGCTACCAGCGGTGGTTTGTTTGCCGGATCAAGAGCTACCAACTCTTTTTC
CGAAGGTAACTGGCTTCAGCAGAGCGCAGATACCAAATACTGTTCTTCTAGTGTAGCCGTAGTTAGGCCA
CCACTTCAAGAACTCTGTAGCACCGCCTACATACCTCGCTCTGCTAATCCTGTTACCAGTGGCTGCTGCC
AGTGGCGATAAGTCGTGTCTTACCGGGTTGGACTCAAGACGATAGTTACCGGATAAGGCGCAGCGGTCGG
GCTGAACGGGGGGTTCGTGCACACAGCCCAGCTTGGAGCGAACGACCTACACCGAACTGAGATACCTACA
GCGTGAGCTATGAGAAAGCGCCACGCTTCCCGAAGGGAGAAAGGCGGACAGGTATCCGGTAAGCGGCAGG
GTCGGAACAGGAGAGCGCACGAGGGAGCTTCCAGGGGGAAACGCCTGGTATCTTTATAGTCCTGTCGGGT
TTCGCCACCTCTGACTTGAGCGTCGATTTTTGTGATGCTCGTCAGGGGGGCGGAGCCTATGGAAAAACGC
CAGCAACGCGGCCTTTTTACGGTTCCTGGCCTTTTGCTGGCCTTTTGCTCACATGTTCTTTCCTGCGTTA
TCCCCTGATTCTGTG
